Addgene plasmid #46692: pcDNA3.2 mir-1-1 reporter mir30-5
Depositing lab: David Bartel. Depositing organization: Whitehead Institute for Biomedical Research. Publication: Beyond Secondary Structure: Primary-Sequence Determinants License Pri-miRNA Hairpins for Processing. Auyeung VC, Ulitsky I, McGeary SE, Bartel DP. Cell. 2013 Feb 14;152(4):844-58. doi: 10.1016/j.cell.2013.01.031. PubMed 23415231.
Backbone
  Vector backbone: pcDNA3.2 V5-DEST mir-1-1 reporter
  Backbone manufacturer: Bartel lab (Addgene plasmid# 46646)
  Backbone size w/o insert (bp): 8038
  Vector type: Mammalian Expression, RNAi
  Selectable markers: Neomycin (select with G418)
Growth in bacteria
  Bacterial resistance: Ampicillin, 100 μg/mL
  Growth temperature: 37°C
  Growth strain: DH5alpha
  Copy number: High Copy
Gene/Insert
  Gene/Insert name: mir30-5 (alt name: mir30-5 pri-mRNA)
  Species: H. sapiens (human), Synthetic
  Mutation: see sequence and publication
  Entrez Gene: MIR30A (a.k.a. MIRN30A, mir-30a)
  Promoter: CMV
  Tag / fusion protein: hsa-mir-1-1 (C terminal on insert); V5 (C terminal on backbone)
  Cloning method: Gateway Cloning
  Sequencing primers: 5′ CMV-F; 3′ TK-pA-R
Terms and licenses: Academic/Nonprofit Terms; Industry Terms: Not Available to Industry
How to cite: pcDNA3.2 mir-1-1 reporter mir30-5 was a gift from David Bartel (Addgene plasmid # 46692 ; http://n2t.net/addgene:46692 ; RRID:Addgene_46692)
