[The description below was written by a language model from this plasmid's Addgene catalogue record and pLannotate feature annotations shown in this document.]
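Description:
pcDNA3.2 mir-1-1 reporter mir30-5 is a mammalian expression/RNAi plasmid built by Gateway recombination into a pcDNA3.2 V5-DEST derivative that already carries a human mir-1-1 hairpin. In bacteria it is maintained at high copy through a ColE1/pUC-type origin and selected with ampicillin (AmpR under its own promoter). An f1 origin is also present. For mammalian cells, an SV40 early promoter drives the neomycin phosphotransferase gene, followed by an SV40 poly(A) signal, allowing G418 selection.

The payload is a single CMV enhancer/promoter-driven transcript. Between attB1 and attB2 sites sits the mir30-5 insert, annotated as a mir-30 precursor hairpin flanked by upstream and downstream miR-30a sequences. The record lists it as human/synthetic and derived from MIR30A, and refers to the sequence and publication for the specific mutations, so the exact changes in this variant are not stated here. Downstream of attB2 on the same transcript lies the mir-1 precursor, followed by the backbone's V5 tag sequence and an HSV TK polyadenylation signal. The V5 tag is a remnant of the destination vector and has no evident role for a noncoding pri-miRNA insert. A T7 promoter lies just upstream of attB1.

Placing a test pri-miRNA and an invariant mir-1-1 hairpin on one transcript suggests that mir-1-1 serves as an internal reference against which processing of the mir-30a variant can be compared, consistent with the associated study of primary-sequence determinants of pri-miRNA hairpin processing. The annotated full sequence is 5,992 nt, shorter than the 8,038 bp listed for the empty backbone, which would be expected if the Gateway cassette was replaced during recombination.
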