Features (pLannotate 1.2.2; 26 found; start..end, strand, type, name):
     36..80      -  misc_feature   bom (fragment): basis of mobility region from pBR322
    235..614     +  enhancer       CMV enhancer: human cytomegalovirus immediate early enhancer
    615..818     +  promoter       CMV promoter: human cytomegalovirus (CMV) immediate early promoter
    814..847     +  LTR            5' LTR (truncated) (fragment): truncated 5' long terminal repeat (LTR) from HIV-1
    863..881     +  promoter       T7 promoter: promoter for bacteriophage T7 RNA polymerase
    911..935     +  protein_bind   attB1: mutant version of attB; recombination site for the Gateway® BP reaction BP Clonase™
    936..983     +  ncRNA          5' miR-30a (fragment): sequence upstream of the 71-nt precursor of the human miR-30a microRNA (Zeng et al., 2002) miRNA
    988..1048    +  ncRNA          mir-30: Accession: RF00131 - mir-30 microRNA precursor
   1055..1105    +  ncRNA          3' miR-30a (fragment): sequence downstream of the 71-nt precursor of the human miR-30a microRNA (Zeng et al., 2002) miRNA
   1108..1128    -  protein_bind   attB2: mutant version of attB; core recombination site for the Gateway® BP reaction BP Clonase™
   1207..1283    +  ncRNA          mir-1: Accession: RF00103 - mir-1 microRNA precursor family
   1482..1523    +  CDS            V5 tag: epitope tag from simian virus 5
   1607..1655    +  polyA_signal   HSV TK poly(A) signal: herpes simplex virus thymidine kinase polyadenylation signal (Cole and Stacy, 1985)
   1746..1762    -  polyA_signal   bGH poly(A) signal (fragment): bovine growth hormone polyadenylation signal
   1857..2285    +  rep_origin     f1 ori (sequence partly withheld): f1 bacteriophage origin of replication; arrow indicates direction of (+) strand synthesis
   2299..2628    +  promoter       SV40 promoter: SV40 enhancer and early promoter
   2695..3486    +  CDS            neo: KKA2_KLEPN - Also known as kan, nptII. Experimental evidence at protein level: Swiss-Prot protein existence level 1. Resistance to kanamycin, neomycin, paromomycin, ribostamycin, butirosin and gentamicin B. From Klebsiella pneumoniae.
   3512..3670    +  CDS            ble (fragment): BLE_KLEPN - Experimental evidence at protein level: Swiss-Prot protein existence level 1. Binding protein with a strong affinity to the bleomycin family of antibiotics. Binds to CL990; an antimitotic-antibiotic compound. From Klebsiella pneumoniae.
   3665..3786    +  polyA_signal   SV40 poly(A) signal: SV40 polyadenylation signal
   3859..3875    -  protein_bind   lac operator: The lac repressor binds to the lac operator to inhibit transcription in E. coli. This inhibition can be relieved by adding lactose or isopropyl-β-D-thiogalactopyranoside (IPTG). lac repressor encoded by lacI
   3883..3913    -  promoter       lac promoter: promoter for the E. coli lac operon
   3928..3949    -  protein_bind   CAP binding site: CAP binding activates transcription in the presence of cAMP. E. coli catabolite activator protein
   3962..4054    -  CDS            lacI (fragment): lac repressor; lacI; The lac repressor binds to the lac operator to inhibit transcription in E. coli. This inhibition can be relieved by adding lactose or isopropyl-β-D-thiogalactopyranoside (IPTG).
   4237..4825    -  rep_origin     ori: high-copy-number ColE1/pMB1/pBR322/pUC origin of replication
   4996..5856    -  CDS            AmpR: β-lactamase; bla; confers resistance to ampicillin, carbenicillin, and related antibiotics
   5857..5961    -  promoter       AmpR promoter: bla
>Addgene plasmid #46692 | pcDNA3.2 mir-1-1 reporter mir30-5 | depositor full sequence | sequence record 117399 | pcDNA3.2 mir-1-1 reporter mir30-5 sequence 5992 bps
GACGGATCGGGAGATCTCCCGATCCCCTATGGTCGACTCTCAGTACAATCTGCTCTGATGCCGCATAGTT
AAGCCAGTATCTGCTCCCTGCTTGTGTGTTGGAGGTCGCTGAGTAGTGCGCGAGCAAAATTTAAGCTACA
ACAAGGCAAGGCTTGACCGACAATTGCATGAAGAATCTGCTTAGGGTTAGGCGTTTTGCGCTGCTTCGCG
ATGTACGGGCCAGATATACGCGTTGACATTGATTATTGACTAGTTATTAATAGTAATCAATTACGGGGTC
ATTAGTTCATAGCCCATATATGGAGTTCCGCGTTACATAACTTACGGTAAATGGCCCGCCTGGCTGACCG
CCCAACGACCCCCGCCCATTGACGTCAATAATGACGTATGTTCCCATAGTAACGCCAATAGGGACTTTCC
ATTGACGTCAATGGGTGGACTATTTACGGTAAACTGCCCACTTGGCAGTACATCAAGTGTATCATATGCC
AAGTACGCCCCCTATTGACGTCAATGACGGTAAATGGCCCGCCTGGCATTATGCCCAGTACATGACCTTA
TGGGACTTTCCTACTTGGCAGTACATCTACGTATTAGTCATCGCTATTACCATGGTGATGCGGTTTTGGC
AGTACATCAATGGGCGTGGATAGCGGTTTGACTCACGGGGATTTCCAAGTCTCCACCCCATTGACGTCAA
TGGGAGTTTGTTTTGGCACCAAAATCAACGGGACTTTCCAAAATGTCGTAACAACTCCGCCCCATTGACG
CAAATGGGCGGTAGGCGTGTACGGTGGGAGGTCTATATAAGCAGAGCTCTCTGGCTAACTAGAGAACCCA
CTGCTTACTGGCTTATCGAAATTAATACGACTCACTATAGGGAGACCCAAGCTGGCTAGTTAAGCTATCA
ACAAGTTTGTACAAAAAAGCAGGCTGGTTAACCCAACAGAAGGCTAAAGAAGGTATATTGCTGTTGACAG
TGAGCGACTGTAAACATCCTCGACTGGAAGCTGTGAAGCCACAGATGGGCTTTCAGTCGGATGTTTGCAG
CTGCCTACTGCCTCGGATTTTAAGGGGCTACTTTAGGAGCAATTATCTTGTTTACCCCAGCTTTCTTGTA
CAAAGTGGTTGATCTAGAGGGCCCGCAGTGGGGTCAGCTTCTACCGGGGCGGCGTCCCGGGGTCTTGGAA
CTGCATGCAGACTGCCTGCTTGGGAAACATACTTCTTTATATGCCCATATGGACCTGCTAAGCTATGGAA
TGTAAAGAAGTATGTATCTCAGGCCGGGACCTCTCTCGCCGCACTGAGGGGCACTCCACACCACGGGGGC
CGCCGCGGCCGACAGCCAGCCAGGCGGCTGTGGTGGGGGTGAGGCTGGGGCGGCAGGCTGCCTGGGCGTT
GGTGGACGGTCGTGTCCCCGCCAGCATTGTTCTGTCACTTTGCCTGTGTCAGCAGGTGGAAGTGCTCACC
AGACATTCGAAGGTAAGCCTATCCCTAACCCTCTCCTCGGTCTCGATTCTACGCGTACCGGTTAGTAATG
AGTTTAAACGGGGGAGGCTAACTGAAACACGGAAGGAGACAATACCGGAAGGAACCCGCGCTATGACGGC
AATAAAAAGACAGAATAAAACGCACGGGTGTTGGGTCGTTTGTTCATAAACGCGGGGTTCGGTCCCAGGG
CTGGCACTCTGTCGATACCCCACCGAGACCCCATTGGGGCCAATACGCCCGCGTTTCTTCCTTTTCCCCA
CCCCACCCCCCAAGTTCGGGTGAAGGCCCAGGGCTCGCAGCCAACGTCGGGGCGGCAGGCCCTGCCATAG
CAGATCTGCGCAGCTGGGGCTCTAGGGGGTATCCCC
[124 nt withheld, positions 1857-1980]
C
[32 nt withheld, positions 1982-2013]
CA
[57 nt withheld, positions 2016-2072]
A
[49 nt withheld, positions 2074-2122]
CCTTTGACGTTGGAGTCCACGTTCTTT
[37 nt withheld, positions 2150-2186]
ACCCTATCTCGGTCTATTCTTTTGATTTATAAGGGATTTTGGGGATTTCGGCCTATTGGTTAAAAAATGA
GCTGATTTAACAAAAATTTAACGCGAATTAATTCTGTGGAATGTGTGTCAGTTAGGGTGTGGAAAGTCCC
CAGGCTCCCCAGCAGGCAGAAGTATGCAAAGCATGCATCTCAATTAGTCAGCAACCAGGTGTGGAAAGTC
CCCAGGCTCCCCAGCAGGCAGAAGTATGCAAAGCATGCATCTCAATTAGTCAGCAACCATAGTCCCGCCC
CTAACTCCGCCCATCCCGCCCCTAACTCCGCCCAGTTCCGCCCATTCTCCGCCCCATGGCTGACTAATTT
TTTTTATTTATGCAGAGGCCGAGGCCGCCTCTGCCTCTGAGCTATTCCAGAAGTAGTGAGGAGGCTTTTT
TGGAGGCCTAGGCTTTTGCAAAAAGCTCCCGGGAGCTTGTATATCCATTTTCGGATCTGATCAAGAGACA
GGATGAGGATCGTTTCGCATGATTGAACAAGATGGATTGCACGCAGGTTCTCCGGCCGCTTGGGTGGAGA
GGCTATTCGGCTATGACTGGGCACAACAGACAATCGGCTGCTCTGATGCCGCCGTGTTCCGGCTGTCAGC
GCAGGGGCGCCCGGTTCTTTTTGTCAAGACCGACCTGTCCGGTGCCCTGAATGAACTGCAGGACGAGGCA
GCGCGGCTATCGTGGCTGGCCACGACGGGCGTTCCTTGCGCAGCTGTGCTCGACGTTGTCACTGAAGCGG
GAAGGGACTGGCTGCTATTGGGCGAAGTGCCGGGGCAGGATCTCCTGTCATCTCACCTTGCTCCTGCCGA
GAAAGTATCCATCATGGCTGATGCAATGCGGCGGCTGCATACGCTTGATCCGGCTACCTGCCCATTCGAC
CACCAAGCGAAACATCGCATCGAGCGAGCACGTACTCGGATGGAAGCCGGTCTTGTCGATCAGGATGATC
TGGACGAAGAGCATCAGGGGCTCGCGCCAGCCGAACTGTTCGCCAGGCTCAAGGCGCGCATGCCCGACGG
CGAGGATCTCGTCGTGACCCATGGCGATGCCTGCTTGCCGAATATCATGGTGGAAAATGGCCGCTTTTCT
GGATTCATCGACTGTGGCCGGCTGGGTGTGGCGGACCGCTATCAGGACATAGCGTTGGCTACCCGTGATA
TTGCTGAAGAGCTTGGCGGCGAATGGGCTGACCGCTTCCTCGTGCTTTACGGTATCGCCGCTCCCGATTC
GCAGCGCATCGCCTTCTATCGCCTTCTTGACGAGTTCTTCTGAGCGGGACTCTGGGGTTCGCGAAATGAC
CGACCAAGCGACGCCCAACCTGCCATCACGAGATTTCGATTCCACCGCCGCCTTCTATGAAAGGTTGGGC
TTCGGAATCGTTTTCCGGGACGCCGGCTGGATGATCCTCCAGCGCGGGGATCTCATGCTGGAGTTCTTCG
CCCACCCCAACTTGTTTATTGCAGCTTATAATGGTTACAAATAAAGCAATAGCATCACAAATTTCACAAA
TAAAGCATTTTTTTCACTGCATTCTAGTTGTGGTTTGTCCAAACTCATCAATGTATCTTATCATGTCTGT
ATACCGTCGACCTCTAGCTAGAGCTTGGCGTAATCATGGTCATAGCTGTTTCCTGTGTGAAATTGTTATC
CGCTCACAATTCCACACAACATACGAGCCGGAAGCATAAAGTGTAAAGCCTGGGGTGCCTAATGAGTGAG
CTAACTCACATTAATTGCGTTGCGCTCACTGCCCGCTTTCCAGTCGGGAAACCTGTCGTGCCAGCTGCAT
TAATGAATCGGCCAACGCGCGGGGAGAGGCGGTTTGCGTATTGGGCGCTCTTCCGCTTCCTCGCTCACTG
ACTCGCTGCGCTCGGTCGTTCGGCTGCGGCGAGCGGTATCAGCTCACTCAAAGGCGGTAATACGGTTATC
CACAGAATCAGGGGATAACGCAGGAAAGAACATGTGAGCAAAAGGCCAGCAAAAGGCCAGGAACCGTAAA
AAGGCCGCGTTGCTGGCGTTTTTCCATAGGCTCCGCCCCCCTGACGAGCATCACAAAAATCGACGCTCAA
GTCAGAGGTGGCGAAACCCGACAGGACTATAAAGATACCAGGCGTTTCCCCCTGGAAGCTCCCTCGTGCG
CTCTCCTGTTCCGACCCTGCCGCTTACCGGATACCTGTCCGCCTTTCTCCCTTCGGGAAGCGTGGCGCTT
TCTCAATGCTCACGCTGTAGGTATCTCAGTTCGGTGTAGGTCGTTCGCTCCAAGCTGGGCTGTGTGCACG
AACCCCCCGTTCAGCCCGACCGCTGCGCCTTATCCGGTAACTATCGTCTTGAGTCCAACCCGGTAAGACA
CGACTTATCGCCACTGGCAGCAGCCACTGGTAACAGGATTAGCAGAGCGAGGTATGTAGGCGGTGCTACA
GAGTTCTTGAAGTGGTGGCCTAACTACGGCTACACTAGAAGGACAGTATTTGGTATCTGCGCTCTGCTGA
AGCCAGTTACCTTCGGAAAAAGAGTTGGTAGCTCTTGATCCGGCAAACAAACCACCGCTGGTAGCGGTGG
TTTTTTTGTTTGCAAGCAGCAGATTACGCGCAGAAAAAAAGGATCTCAAGAAGATCCTTTGATCTTTTCT
ACGGGGTCTGACGCTCAGTGGAACGAAAACTCACGTTAAGGGATTTTGGTCATGAGATTATCAAAAAGGA
TCTTCACCTAGATCCTTTTAAATTAAAAATGAAGTTTTAAATCAATCTAAAGTATATATGAGTAAACTTG
GTCTGACAGTTACCAATGCTTAATCAGTGAGGCACCTATCTCAGCGATCTGTCTATTTCGTTCATCCATA
GTTGCCTGACTCCCCGTCGTGTAGATAACTACGATACGGGAGGGCTTACCATCTGGCCCCAGTGCTGCAA
TGATACCGCGAGACCCACGCTCACCGGCTCCAGATTTATCAGCAATAAACCAGCCAGCCGGAAGGGCCGA
GCGCAGAAGTGGTCCTGCAACTTTATCCGCCTCCATCCAGTCTATTAATTGTTGCCGGGAAGCTAGAGTA
AGTAGTTCGCCAGTTAATAGTTTGCGCAACGTTGTTGCCATTGCTACAGGCATCGTGGTGTCACGCTCGT
CGTTTGGTATGGCTTCATTCAGCTCCGGTTCCCAACGATCAAGGCGAGTTACATGATCCCCCATGTTGTG
CAAAAAAGCGGTTAGCTCCTTCGGTCCTCCGATCGTTGTCAGAAGTAAGTTGGCCGCAGTGTTATCACTC
ATGGTTATGGCAGCACTGCATAATTCTCTTACTGTCATGCCATCCGTAAGATGCTTTTCTGTGACTGGTG
AGTACTCAACCAAGTCATTCTGAGAATAGTGTATGCGGCGACCGAGTTGCTCTTGCCCGGCGTCAATACG
GGATAATACCGCGCCACATAGCAGAACTTTAAAAGTGCTCATCATTGGAAAACGTTCTTCGGGGCGAAAA
CTCTCAAGGATCTTACCGCTGTTGAGATCCAGTTCGATGTAACCCACTCGTGCACCCAACTGATCTTCAG
CATCTTTTACTTTCACCAGCGTTTCTGGGTGAGCAAAAACAGGAAGGCAAAATGCCGCAAAAAAGGGAAT
AAGGGCGACACGGAAATGTTGAATACTCATACTCTTCCTTTTTCAATATTATTGAAGCATTTATCAGGGT
TATTGTCTCATGAGCGGATACATATTTGAATGTATTTAGAAAAATAAACAAATAGGGGTTCCGCGCACAT
TTCCCCGAAAAGTGCCACCTGACGTC
