>Addgene plasmid #46692 | pcDNA3.2 mir-1-1 reporter mir30-5 | addgene partial sequence | sequence record 73873 | CMV-F 5'-CGCAAATGGGCGGTAGGCGTG-3'
CTGGCTAACTAGAGAACCCACTGCTTACTGGCTTATCGAAATTAATACGACTCACTATAGGGAGACCCAA
GCTGGCTAGTTAAGCTATCAACAAGTTTGTACAAAAAAGCAGGCTGGTTAACCCAACAGAAGGCTAAAGA
AGGTATATTGCTGTTGACAGTGAGCGACTGTAAACATCCTCGACTGGAAGCTGTGAAGCCACAGATGGGC
TTTCAGTCGGATGTTTGCAGCTGCCTACTGCCTCGGATTTTAAGGGGCTACTTTAGGAGCAATTATCTTG
TTTACCCCAGCTTTCTTGTACAAAGTGGTTGATCTAGAGGGCCCGCAGTGGGGTCAGCTTCTACCGGGGC
GGCGTCCCGGGGTCTTGGAACTGCATGCAGACTGCCTGCTTGGGAAACATACTTCTTTATATGCCCATAT
GGACCTGCTAAGCTATGGAATGTAAAGAAGTATGTATCTCAGGCCGGGACCTCTCTCGCCGCACTGAGGG
GCACTCCACACCACGGGGGCCGCCGCGGCCGACAGCCAGCCAGGCGGCTGTGGTGGGGGTGAGGCTGGGG
CGGCAGGCTGCCTGGGCGTTGGTGGACGGTCGTGTCCCCGCCAGCATTGTTCTGTCACTTTGCCTGTGTC
AGCAGGTGGAAGTGCTCACCAGACATTCGAAGGTAAGCCTATCCCTAACCCTCTCCTCGGTCTCGATTCT
ACGCGTACCGGTTAGTAATGAGTTTAAACGGGGGAGGCTAACTGAAACACGGAAGGAGACAATACCGGAA
GGAACCCGCGCTATGACGGCAATAAAAAGACAGAATAAAACGCACGGGTGTTGGGTCGTTTGTTCATAAA
CGCGGGGTTCGGTCCCAGGGCTGGCACTCTGTCGATACCCCACCGAGACCCCATTGGGGCCAATACGCCC
GCGTTTCTTCCTTTTCCCCACCCCACCCCCCAAGTTCGGGTGAA
